Addgene plasmid #171171: pWZL-N1ICD-Flag
Purpose: Retroviral vector for expression of NOTCH1 intracellular domain with a C-terminal FLAG tag (to be used in conjunction with Phoenix packaging cells).
Depositing lab: Masashi Narita. Depositing organization: Cancer Research UK Cambridge Institute (CRUK-CI), University of Cambridge. Publication: NOTCH1 mediates a switch between two distinct secretomes during senescence. Hoare M, Ito Y, Kang TW, Weekes MP, Matheson NJ, Patten DA, Shetty S, Parry AJ, Menon S, Salama R, Antrobus R, Tomimatsu K, Howat W, Lehner PJ, Zender L, Narita M. Nat Cell Biol. 2016 Sep;18(9):979-92. doi: 10.1038/ncb3397. Epub 2016 Aug 15. PubMed 27525720.
Backbone
  Vector backbone: pWZL
  Backbone size w/o insert (bp): 5722
  Total vector size (bp): 8134
  Vector type: Mammalian Expression, Retroviral
  Selectable markers: Hygromycin
Growth in bacteria
  Bacterial resistance: Ampicillin, 100 μg/mL
  Growth temperature: 37°C
  Growth strain: NEB Stable
  Copy number: High Copy
Gene/Insert
  Gene/Insert name: NOTCH1 intracellular domain (alt name: N1ICD)
  Species: H. sapiens (human)
  Insert size (bp): 2394
  Mutation: Will express residues 1758-2556 of human NOTCH1, as per Capobianco et al, Mol Cell Biol, 1997
  GenBank ID: NM_017617
  Entrez Gene: NOTCH1 (a.k.a. AOS5, AOVD1, TAN1, hN1)
  Promoter: Viral LTR
  Tag / fusion protein: FLAG (C terminal on insert)
  Cloning method: Restriction Enzyme; 5′ cloning site BamHI (not destroyed); 3′ cloning site EcoRI (not destroyed)
  Sequencing primers: 5′ gag1174 TACATCGTGACCTGGGAAGC
Terms and licenses: Academic/Nonprofit Terms; Industry Terms: Not Available to Industry
How to cite: pWZL-N1ICD-Flag was a gift from Masashi Narita (Addgene plasmid # 171171 ; http://n2t.net/addgene:171171 ; RRID:Addgene_171171)
