[The description below was written by a language model from this plasmid's Addgene catalogue record and pLannotate feature annotations shown in this document.]
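Description:
pWZL-N1ICD-Flag is a Moloney murine leukemia virus-based retroviral expression vector built on the pWZL backbone, designed to deliver the human NOTCH1 intracellular domain (N1ICD) into mammalian cells. In bacteria it is maintained through a high-copy ColE1/pUC-type origin and selected with ampicillin via the β-lactamase gene and its native promoter.

The proviral cassette is flanked by MMLV long terminal repeats. Downstream of the 5′ LTR lie a packaging signal (Ψ) and a truncated gag segment lacking its start codon, which together promote efficient encapsidation of the genomic RNA. The insert, cloned between BamHI and EcoRI sites, encodes residues 1758–2556 of human NOTCH1. This is the ligand-independent, constitutively active fragment that normally enters a transcriptional activator complex with RBPJ. It is fused at its C terminus to a FLAG epitope for detection or immunoprecipitation. Expression is driven by the viral LTR, and the same transcript continues through an EMCV IRES into the hygromycin phosphotransferase gene, so the bicistronic message links N1ICD-FLAG expression to hygromycin resistance in transduced cells.

Because the vector carries no functional gag, pol or env genes, it is intended for use with Phoenix packaging cells that supply these in trans to yield replication-defective virus for stable transduction. The associated work concerns NOTCH1 signalling and secretome switching during cellular senescence. Two sequence records exist: an unverified depositor prediction matching the stated total size, and a slightly shorter sequencing-derived record. They share the same feature organisation, differing mainly in how the 3′ LTR region is annotated.
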