Features (pLannotate 1.2.2; 13 found; start..end, strand, type, name):
      8..477     +  LTR            LTR: long terminal repeat from Moloney murine leukemia virus
    601..875     +  misc_feature   MESV Ψ (fragment): packaging signal of murine embryonic stem cell virus
    934..1350    +  CDS            gag (truncated): truncated Moloney murine leukemia virus (MMLV) gag gene lacking the start codon
   1370..3763    +  CDS            NOTCH1 (fragment): NOTC1_HUMAN - Also known as TAN1. Experimental evidence at protein level: Swiss-Prot protein existence level 1. Functions as a receptor for membrane-bound ligands Jagged-1 (JAG1), Jagged-2 (JAG2) and Delta-1 (DLL1) to regulate cell-fate determination. Upon ligand activation through the released notch intracellular domain (NICD) it forms a transcriptional activator complex with RBPJ/RBPSUH and activates genes of the enhancer of split locus. Affects the implementation of differentiation, proliferation and apoptotic programs. Involved in angiogenesis; negatively regulates endothelial cell prolife
   3764..3787    +  CDS            FLAG: FLAG® epitope tag, followed by an enterokinase cleavage site
   3859..4320    +  misc_feature   IRES: internal ribosome entry site (IRES) of the encephalomyocarditis virus (EMCV)
   4325..5350    +  CDS            HygR: aminoglycoside phosphotransferase from E. coli; aph(4)-Ia; confers resistance to hygromycin
   5415..6008    +  LTR            LTR: long terminal repeat from Moloney murine leukemia virus
   6017..6063    +  LTR            5' LTR (truncated) (fragment): truncated long terminal repeat from Moloney murine sarcoma virus
   6146..6194    -  CDS            lacI (fragment): lac repressor; lacI; The lac repressor binds to the lac operator to inhibit transcription in E. coli. This inhibition can be relieved by adding lactose or isopropyl-β-D-thiogalactopyranoside (IPTG).
   6380..6968    -  rep_origin     ori: high-copy-number ColE1/pMB1/pBR322/pUC origin of replication
   7146..8006    -  CDS            AmpR: β-lactamase; bla; confers resistance to ampicillin, carbenicillin, and related antibiotics
   8007..8111    -  promoter       AmpR promoter: bla
>Addgene plasmid #171171 | pWZL-N1ICD-Flag | depositor full sequence | sequence record 331987 | Full predicted sequence, unverified
CTGCAGCCTGAATATGGGCCAAACAGGATATCTGTGGTAAGCAGTTCCTGCCCCGGCTCAGGGCCAAGAA
CAGATGGAACAGCTGAATATGGGCCAAACAGGATATCTGTGGTAAGCAGTTCCTGCCCCGGCTCAGGGCC
AAGAACAGATGGTCCCCAGATGCGGTCCAGCCCTCAGCAGTTTCTAGAGAACCATCAGATGTTTCCAGGG
TGCCCCAAGGACCTGAAATGACCCTGTGCCTTATTTGAACTAACCAATCAGTTCGCTTCTCGCTTCTGTT
CGCGCGCTTCTGCTCCCCGAGCTCAATAAAAGAGCCCACAACCCCTCACTCGGGGCGCCAGTCCTCCGAT
TGACTGAGTCGCCCGGGTACCCGTGTATCCAATAAACCCTCTTGCAGTTGCATCCGACTTGTGGTCTCGC
TGTTCCTTGGGAGGGTCTCCTCTGAGTGATTGACTACCCGTCAGCGGGGGTCTTTCATTTGGGGGCTCGT
CCGGGATCGGGAGACCCCTGCCCAGGGACCACCGACCCACCACCGGGAGGTAAGCTGGCCAGCAACTTAT
CTGTGTCTGTCCGATTGTCTAGTGTCTATGACTGATTTTATGCGCCTGCGTCGGTACTAGTTAGCTAACT
AGCTCTGTATCTGGCGGACCCGTGGTGGAACTGACGAGTTCTGAACACCCGGCCGCAACCCTGGGAGACG
TCCCAGGGACTTTGGGGGCCGTTTTTGTGGCCCGACCTGAGGAAGGGAGTCGATGTGGAATCCGACCCCG
TCAGGATATGTGGTTCTGGTAGGAGACGAGAACCTAAAACAGTTCCCGCCTCCGTCTGAATTTTTGCTTT
CGGTTTGGAACCGAAGCCGCGCGTCTTGTCTGCTGCAGCATCGTTCTGTGTTGTCTCTGTCTGACTGTGT
TTCTGTATTTGTCTGAAAATTAGGGCCAGACTGTTACCACTCCCTTAAGTTTGACCTTAGATCACTGGAA
AGATGTCGAGCGGCTCGCTCACAACCAGTCGGTAGATGTCAAGAAGAGACGTTGGGTTACCTTCTGCTCT
GCAGAATGGCCAACCTTTAACGTCGGATGGCCGCGAGACGGCACCTTTAACCGAGACCTCATCACCCAGG
TTAAGATCAAGGTCTTTTCACCTGGCCCGCATGGACACCCAGACCAGGTCCCCTACATCGTGACCTGGGA
AGCCTTGGCTTTTGACCCCCCTCCCTGGGTCAAGCCCTTTGTACACCCTAAGCCTCCGCCTCCTCTTCCT
CCATCCGCCCCGTCTCTCCCCCTTGAACCTCCTCGTTCGACCCCGCCTCGATCCTCCCTTTATCCAGCCC
TCACTCCTTCTCTAGGCGCCGGCCGGATCCGCCACCATGCGCAAGCGCCGGCGGCAGCATGGCCAGCTCT
GGTTCCCTGAGGGCTTCAAAGTGTCTGAGGCCAGCAAGAAGAAGCGGCGGGAGCCCCTCGGCGAGGACTC
CGTGGGCCTCAAGCCCCTGAAGAACGCTTCAGACGGTGCCCTCATGGACGACAACCAGAATGAGTGGGGG
GACGAGGACCTGGAGACCAAGAAGTTCCGGTTCGAGGAGCCCGTGGTTCTGCCTGACCTGGACGACCAGA
CAGACCACCGGCAGTGGACTCAGCAGCACCTGGATGCCGCTGACCTGCGCATGTCTGCCATGGCCCCCAC
ACCGCCCCAGGGTGAGGTTGACGCCGACTGCATGGACGTCAATGTCCGCGGGCCTGATGGCTTCACCCCG
CTCATGATCGCCTCCTGCAGCGGGGGCGGCCTGGAGACGGGCAACAGCGAGGAAGAGGAGGACGCGCCGG
CCGTCATCTCCGACTTCATCTACCAGGGCGCCAGCCTGCACAACCAGACAGACCGCACGGGCGAGACCGC
CTTGCACCTGGCCGCCCGCTACTCACGCTCTGATGCCGCCAAGCGCCTGCTGGAGGCCAGCGCAGATGCC
AACATCCAGGACAACATGGGCCGCACCCCGCTGCATGCGGCTGTGTCTGCCGACGCACAAGGTGTCTTCC
AGATCCTGATCCGGAACCGAGCCACAGACCTGGATGCCCGCATGCATGATGGCACGACGCCACTGATCCT
GGCTGCCCGCCTGGCCGTGGAGGGCATGCTGGAGGACCTCATCAACTCACACGCCGACGTCAACGCCGTA
GATGACCTGGGCAAGTCCGCCCTGCACTGGGCCGCCGCCGTGAACAATGTGGATGCCGCAGTTGTGCTCC
TGAAGAACGGGGCTAACAAAGATATGCAGAACAACAGGGAGGAGACACCCCTGTTTCTGGCCGCCCGGGA
GGGCAGCTACGAGACCGCCAAGGTGCTGCTGGACCACTTTGCCAACCGGGACATCACGGATCATATGGAC
CGCCTGCCGCGCGACATCGCACAGGAGCGCATGCATCACGACATCGTGAGGCTGCTGGACGAGTACAACC
TGGTGCGCAGCCCGCAGCTGCACGGAGCCCCGCTGGGGGGCACGCCCACCCTGTCGCCCCCGCTCTGCTC
GCCCAACGGCTACCTGGGCAGCCTCAAGCCCGGCGTGCAGGGCAAGAAGGTCCGCAAGCCCAGCAGCAAA
GGCCTGGCCTGTGGAAGCAAGGAGGCCAAGGACCTCAAGGCACGGAGGAAGAAGTCCCAGGACGGCAAGG
GCTGCCTGCTGGACAGCTCCGGCATGCTCTCGCCCGTGGACTCCCTGGAGTCACCCCATGGCTACCTGTC
AGACGTGGCCTCGCCGCCACTGCTGCCCTCCCCGTTCCAGCAGTCTCCGTCCGTGCCCCTCAACCACCTG
CCTGGGATGCCCGACACCCACCTGGGCATCGGGCACCTGAACGTGGCGGCCAAGCCCGAGATGGCGGCGC
TGGGTGGGGGCGGCCGGCTGGCCTTTGAGACTGGCCCACCTCGTCTCTCCCACCTGCCTGTGGCCTCTGG
CACCAGCACCGTCCTGGGCTCCAGCAGCGGAGGGGCCCTGAATTTCACTGTGGGCGGGTCCACCAGTTTG
AATGGTCAATGCGAGTGGCTGTCCCGGCTGCAGAGCGGCATGGTGCCGAACCAATACAACCCTCTGCGGG
GGAGTGTGGCACCAGGCCCCCTGAGCACACAGGCCCCCTCCCTGCAGCATGGCATGGTAGGCCCGCTGCA
CAGTAGCCTTGCTGCCAGCGCCCTGTCCCAGATGATGAGCTACCAGGGCCTGCCCAGCACCCGGCTGGCC
ACCCAGCCTCACCTGGTGCAGACCCAGCAGGTGCAGCCACAAAACTTACAGATGCAGCAGCAGAACCTGC
AGCCAGCAAACATCCAGCAGCAGCAAAGCCTGCAGCCGCCACCACCACCACCACAGCCGCACCTTGGCGT
GAGCTCAGCAGCCAGCGGCCACCTGGGCCGGAGCTTCCTGAGTGGAGAGCCGAGCCAGGCAGACGTGCAG
CCACTGGGCCCCAGCAGCCTGGCGGTGCACACTATTCTGCCCCAGGAGAGCCCCGCCCTGCCCACGTCGC
TGCCATCCTCGCTGGTCCCACCCGTGACCGCAGCCCAGTTCCTGACGCCCCCCTCGCAGCACAGCTACTC
CTCGCCTGTGGACAACACCCCCAGCCACCAGCTACAGGTGCCTGAGCACCCCTTCCTCACCCCGTCCCCT
GAGTCCCCTGACCAGTGGTCCAGCTCGTCCCCGCATTCCAACGTCTCCGACTGGTCCGAGGGCGTCTCCA
GCCCTCCCACCAGCATGCAGTCCCAGATCGCCCGCATTCCGGAGGCCTTCAAGGATTACAAGGACGACGA
TGACAAGTAAGAATTCGCCAGCACAGTGGTCGACCAATTCCGGTTATTTTCCACCATATTGCCGTCTTTT
GGCAATGTGAGGGCCCGGAAACCTGGCCCTGTCTTCTTGACGAGCATTCCTAGGGGTCTTTCCCCTCTCG
CCAAAGGAATGCAAGGTCTGTTGAATGTCGTGAAGGAAGCAGTTCCTCTGGAAGCTTCTTGAAGACAAAC
AACGTCTGTAGCGACCCTTTGCAGGCAGCGGAACCCCCCACCTGGCGACAGGTGCCTCTGCGGCCAAAAG
CCACGTGTATAAGATACACCTGCAAAGGCGGCACAACCCCAGTGCCACGTTGTGAGTTGGATAGTTGTGG
AAAGAGTCAAATGGCTCTCCTCAAGCGTATTCAACAAGGGGCTGAAGGATGCCCAGAAGGTACCCCATTG
TATGGGATCTGATCTGGGGCCTCGGTGCACATGCTTTACATGTGTTTAGTCGAGGTTAAAAAACGTCTAG
GCCCCCCGAACCACGGGGACGTGGTTTTCCTTTGAAAAACACGATGATAATACCATGAAAAAGCCTGAAC
TCACCGCGACGTCTGTCGAGAAGTTTCTGATCGAAAAGTTCGACAGCGTCTCCGACCTGATGCAGCTCTC
GGAGGGCGAAGAATCTCGTGCTTTCAGCTTCGATGTAGGAGGGCGTGGATATGTCCTGCGGGTAAATAGC
TGCGCCGATGGTTTCTACAAAGATCGTTATGTTTATCGGCACTTTGCATCGGCCGCGCTCCCGATTCCGG
AAGTGCTTGACATTGGGGCATTCAGCGAGAGCCTGACCTATTGCATCTCCCGCCGTGCACAGGGTGTCAC
GTTGCAAGACCTGCCTGAAACCGAACTGCCCGCTGTTCTGCAGCCGGTCGCGGAGGCCATGGATGCGATC
GCTGCGGCCGATCTTAGCCAGACGAGCGGGTTCGGCCCATTCGGACCGCAAGGAATCGGTCAATACACTA
CATGGCGTGATTTCATATGCGCGATTGCTGATCCCCATGTGTATCACTGGCAAACTGTGATGGACGACAC
CGTCAGTGCGTCCGTCGCGCAGGCTCTCGATGAGCTGATGCTTTGGGCCGAGGACTGCCCCGAAGTCCGG
CACCTCGTGCACGCGGATTTCGGCTCCAACAATGTCCTGACGGACAATGGCCGCATAACAGCGGTCATTG
ACTGGAGCGAGGCGATGTTCGGGGATTCCCAATACGAGGTCGCCAACATCTTCTTCTGGAGGCCGTGGTT
GGCTTGTATGGAGCAGCAGACGCGCTACTTCGAGCGGAGGCATCCGGAGCTTGCAGGATCGCCGCGGCTC
CGGGCGTATATGCTCCGCATTGGTCTTGACCAACTCTATCAGAGCTTGGTTGACGGCAATTTCGATGATG
CAGCTTGGGCGCAGGGTCGATGCGACGCAATCGTCCGATCCGGAGCCGGGACTGTCGGGCGTACACAAAT
CGCCCGCAGAAGCGCGGCCGTCTGGACCGATGGCTGTGTAGAAGTACTCGCCGATAGTGGAAACCGACGC
CCCAGCACTCGTCCGAGGGCAAAGGAATAGGCGGGACTCTGGGGTTCGCATCGATAAAATAAAAGATTTT
ATTTAGTCTCCAGAAAAAGGGGGGAATGAAAGACCCCACCTGTAGGTTTGGCAAGCTAGCTTAAGTAACG
CCATTTTGCAAGGCATGGAAAAATACATAACTGAGAATAGAGAAGTTCAGATCAAGGTCAGGAACAGATG
GAACAGCTGAATATGGGCCAAACAGGATATCTGTGGTAAGCAGTTCCTGCCCCGGCTCAGGGCCAAGAAC
AGATGGAACAGCTGAATATGGGCCAAACAGGATATCTGTGGTAAGCAGTTCCTGCCCCGGCTCAGGGCCA
AGAACAGATGGTCCCCAGATGCGGTCCAGCCCTCAGCAGTTTCTAGAGAACCATCAGATGTTTCCAGGGT
GCCCCAAGGACCTGAAATGACCCTGTGCCTTATTTGAACTAACCAATCAGTTCGCTTCTCGCTTCTGTTC
GCGCGCTTCTGCTCCCCGAGCTCAATAAAAGAGCCCACAACCCCTCACTCGGGGCGCCAGTCCTCCGATT
GACTGAGTCGCCCGGGTACCCGTGTATCCAATAAACCCTCTTGCAGTTGCATCCGACTTGTGGTCTCGCT
GTTCCTTGGGAGGGTCTCCTCTGAGTGATTGACTACCCGTCAGCGGGGGTCTTTCATTTCCGACTTGTGG
TCTCGCTGCCTTGGGAGGGTCTCCTCTGAGTGATTGACTACCCGTCAGCGGGGGTCTTCACATGCAGCAT
GTATCAAAATTAATTTGGTTTTTTTTCTTAAGTATTTACATTAAATGGCCATAGTTGCATTAATGAATCG
GCCAACGCGCGGGGAGAGGCGGTTTGCGTATTGGCGCTCTTCCGCTTCCTCGCTCACTGACTCGCTGCGC
TCGGTCGTTCGGCTGCGGCGAGCGGTATCAGCTCACTCAAAGGCGGTAATACGGTTATCCACAGAATCAG
GGGATAACGCAGGAAAGAACATGTGAGCAAAAGGCCAGCAAAAGGCCAGGAACCGTAAAAAGGCCGCGTT
GCTGGCGTTTTTCCATAGGCTCCGCCCCCCTGACGAGCATCACAAAAATCGACGCTCAAGTCAGAGGTGG
CGAAACCCGACAGGACTATAAAGATACCAGGCGTTTCCCCCTGGAAGCTCCCTCGTGCGCTCTCCTGTTC
CGACCCTGCCGCTTACCGGATACCTGTCCGCCTTTCTCCCTTCGGGAAGCGTGGCGCTTTCTCATAGCTC
ACGCTGTAGGTATCTCAGTTCGGTGTAGGTCGTTCGCTCCAAGCTGGGCTGTGTGCACGAACCCCCCGTT
CAGCCCGACCGCTGCGCCTTATCCGGTAACTATCGTCTTGAGTCCAACCCGGTAAGACACGACTTATCGC
CACTGGCAGCAGCCACTGGTAACAGGATTAGCAGAGCGAGGTATGTAGGCGGTGCTACAGAGTTCTTGAA
GTGGTGGCCTAACTACGGCTACACTAGAAGGACAGTATTTGGTATCTGCGCTCTGCTGAAGCCAGTTACC
TTCGGAAAAAGAGTTGGTAGCTCTTGATCCGGCAAACAAACCACCGCTGGTAGCGGTGGTTTTTTTGTTT
GCAAGCAGCAGATTACGCGCAGAAAAAAAGGATCTCAAGAAGATCCTTTGATCTTTTCTACGGGGTCTGA
CGCTCAGTGGAACGAAAACTCACGTTAAGGGATTTTGGTCATGAGATTATCAAAAAGGATCTTCACCTAG
ATCCTTTTAAATTAAAAATGAAGTTTGCGGCCGCAAATCAATCTAAAGTATATATGAGTAAACTTGGTCT
GACAGTTACCAATGCTTAATCAGTGAGGCACCTATCTCAGCGATCTGTCTATTTCGTTCATCCATAGTTG
CCTGACTCCCCGTCGTGTAGATAACTACGATACGGGAGGGCTTACCATCTGGCCCCAGTGCTGCAATGAT
ACCGCGAGACCCACGCTCACCGGCTCCAGATTTATCAGCAATAAACCAGCCAGCCGGAAGGGCCGAGCGC
AGAAGTGGTCCTGCAACTTTATCCGCCTCCATCCAGTCTATTAATTGTTGCCGGGAAGCTAGAGTAAGTA
GTTCGCCAGTTAATAGTTTGCGCAACGTTGTTGCCATTGCTACAGGCATCGTGGTGTCACGCTCGTCGTT
TGGTATGGCTTCATTCAGCTCCGGTTCCCAACGATCAAGGCGAGTTACATGATCCCCCATGTTGTGCAAA
AAAGCGGTTAGCTCCTTCGGTCCTCCGATCGTTGTCAGAAGTAAGTTGGCCGCAGTGTTATCACTCATGG
TTATGGCAGCACTGCATAATTCTCTTACTGTCATGCCATCCGTAAGATGCTTTTCTGTGACTGGTGAGTA
CTCAACCAAGTCATTCTGAGAATAGTGTATGCGGCGACCGAGTTGCTCTTGCCCGGCGTCAACACGGGAT
AATACCGCGCCACATAGCAGAACTTTAAAAGTGCTCATCATTGGAAAACGTTCTTCGGGGCGAAAACTCT
CAAGGATCTTACCGCTGTTGAGATCCAGTTCGATGTAACCCACTCGTGCACCCAACTGATCTTCAGCATC
TTTTACTTTCACCAGCGTTTCTGGGTGAGCAAAAACAGGAAGGCAAAATGCCGCAAAAAAGGGAATAAGG
GCGACACGGAAATGTTGAATACTCATACTCTTCCTTTTTCAATATTATTGAAGCATTTATCAGGGTTATT
GTCTCATGAGCGGATACATATTTGAATGTATTTAGAAAAATAAACAAATAGGGGTTCCGCGCACATTTCC
CCGAAAAGTGCCAC
