Features (pLannotate 1.2.2; 13 found; start..end, strand, type, name):
      8..477     +  LTR            LTR: long terminal repeat from Moloney murine leukemia virus
    601..875     +  misc_feature   MESV Ψ (fragment): packaging signal of murine embryonic stem cell virus
    942..1358    +  CDS            gag (truncated): truncated Moloney murine leukemia virus (MMLV) gag gene lacking the start codon
   1378..3771    +  CDS            NOTCH1 (fragment): NOTC1_HUMAN - Also known as TAN1. Experimental evidence at protein level: Swiss-Prot protein existence level 1. Functions as a receptor for membrane-bound ligands Jagged-1 (JAG1), Jagged-2 (JAG2) and Delta-1 (DLL1) to regulate cell-fate determination. Upon ligand activation through the released notch intracellular domain (NICD) it forms a transcriptional activator complex with RBPJ/RBPSUH and activates genes of the enhancer of split locus. Affects the implementation of differentiation, proliferation and apoptotic programs. Involved in angiogenesis; negatively regulates endothelial cell prolife
   3772..3795    +  CDS            FLAG: FLAG® epitope tag, followed by an enterokinase cleavage site
   3867..4328    +  misc_feature   IRES: internal ribosome entry site (IRES) of the encephalomyocarditis virus (EMCV)
   4333..5355    +  CDS            hph: KHYB_ECOLX - Experimental evidence at protein level: Swiss-Prot protein existence level 1. The aminoglycoside phosphotransferases achieve inactivation of their antibiotic substrates by phosphorylation. Only phosphorylates hygromycin and closely related compounds such as demethyl analogs and destomycin. From Escherichia coli.
   5425..5546    +  LTR            3' LTR (ΔU3) (fragment): self-inactivating 3' long terminal repeat (LTR) from Moloney murine leukemia virus
   5547..6016    +  LTR            LTR: long terminal repeat from Moloney murine leukemia virus
   6082..6134    -  CDS            lacI (fragment): lac repressor; lacI; The lac repressor binds to the lac operator to inhibit transcription in E. coli. This inhibition can be relieved by adding lactose or isopropyl-β-D-thiogalactopyranoside (IPTG).
   6317..6905    -  rep_origin     ori: high-copy-number ColE1/pMB1/pBR322/pUC origin of replication
   7065..7925    -  CDS            AmpR: β-lactamase; bla; confers resistance to ampicillin, carbenicillin, and related antibiotics
   7926..8030    -  promoter       AmpR promoter: bla
>Addgene plasmid #171171 | pWZL-N1ICD-Flag | addgene full sequence | sequence record 338649 | Addgene NGS Result
CTGCAGCCTGAATATGGGCCAAACAGGATATCTGTGGTAAGCAGTTCCTGCCCCGGCTCAGGGCCAAGAA
CAGATGGAACAGCTGAATATGGGCCAAACAGGATATCTGTGGTAAGCAGTTCCTGCCCCGGCTCAGGGCC
AAGAACAGATGGTCCCCAGATGCGGTCCAGCCCTCAGCAGTTTCTAGAGAACCATCAGATGTTTCCAGGG
TGCCCCAAGGACCTGAAATGACCCTGTGCCTTATTTGAACTAACCAATCAGTTCGCTTCTCGCTTCTGTT
CGCGCGCTTCTGCTCCCCGAGCTCAATAAAAGAGCCCACAACCCCTCACTCGGGGCGCCAGTCCTCCGAT
TGACTGAGTCGCCCGGGTACCCGTGTATCCAATAAACCCTCTTGCAGTTGCATCCGACTTGTGGTCTCGC
TGTTCCTTGGGAGGGTCTCCTCTGAGTGATTGACTACCCGTCAGCGGGGGTCTTTCATTTGGGGGCTCGT
CCGGGATCGGGAGACCCCTGCCCAGGGACCACCGACCCACCACCGGGAGGCAAGCTGGCCAGCAACTTAT
CTGTGTCTGTCCGATTGTCTAGTGTCTATGACTGATTTTATGCGCCTGCGTCGGTACTAGTTAGCTAACT
AGCTCTGTATCTGGCGGACCCGTGGTGGAACTGACGAGTTCTGAACACCCGGCCGCAACCCTGGGAGACG
TCCCAGGGACTTTGGGGGCCGTTTTTGTGGCCCGACCTGAGGAAGGGAGTCGATGTGGAATCCGACCCCG
TCAGGATATGTGGTTCTGGTAGGAGACGAGAACCTAAAACAGTTCCCGCCTCCGTCTGAATTTTTGCTTT
CGGTTTGGAACCGAAGCCGCGCGTCTTGTCTGCTGCAGCGCTGCAGCATCGTTCTGTGTTGTCTCTGTCT
GACTGTGTTTCTGTATTTGTCTGAAAATTAGGGCCAGACTGTTACCACTCCCTTAAGTTTGACCTTAGGT
CACTGGAAAGATGTCGAGCGGATCGCTCACAACCAGTCGGTAGATGTCAAGAAGAGACGTTGGGTTACCT
TCTGCTCTGCAGAATGGCCAACCTTTAACGTCGGATGGCCGCGAGACGGCACCTTTAACCGAGACCTCAT
CACCCAGGTTAAGATCAAGGTCTTTTCACCTGGCCCGCATGGACACCCAGACCAGGTCCCCTACATCGTG
ACCTGGGAAGCCTTGGCTTTTGACCCCCCTCCCTGGGTCAAGCCCTTTGTACACCCTAAGCCTCCGCCTC
CTCTTCCTCCATCCGCCCCGTCTCTCCCCCTTGAACCTCCTCGTTCGACCCCGCCTCGATCCTCCCTTTA
TCCAGCCCTCACTCCTTCTCTAGGCGCCGGCCGGATCCGCCACCATGCGCAAGCGCCGGCGGCAGCATGG
CCAGCTCTGGTTCCCTGAGGGCTTCAAAGTGTCTGAGGCCAGCAAGAAGAAGCGGCGGGAGCCCCTCGGC
GAGGACTCCGTGGGCCTCAAGCCCCTGAAGAACGCTTCAGACGGTGCCCTCATGGACGACAACCAGAATG
AGTGGGGGGACGAGGACCTGGAGACCAAGAAGTTCCGGTTCGAGGAGCCCGTGGTTCTGCCTGACCTGGA
CGACCAGACAGACCACCGGCAGTGGACTCAGCAGCACCTGGATGCCGCTGACCTGCGCATGTCTGCCATG
GCCCCCACACCGCCCCAGGGTGAGGTTGACGCCGACTGCATGGACGTCAATGTCCGCGGGCCTGATGGCT
TCACCCCGCTCATGATCGCCTCCTGCAGCGGGGGCGGCCTGGAGACGGGCAACAGCGAGGAAGAGGAGGA
CGCGCCGGCCGTCATCTCCGACTTCATCTACCAGGGCGCCAGCCTGCACAACCAGACAGACCGCACGGGC
GAGACCGCCTTGCACCTGGCCGCCCGCTACTCACGCTCTGATGCCGCCAAGCGCCTGCTGGAGGCCAGCG
CAGATGCCAACATCCAGGACAACATGGGCCGCACCCCGCTGCATGCGGCTGTGTCTGCCGACGCACAAGG
TGTCTTCCAGATCCTGATCCGGAACCGAGCCACAGACCTGGATGCCCGCATGCATGATGGCACGACGCCA
CTGATCCTGGCTGCCCGCCTGGCCGTGGAGGGCATGCTGGAGGACCTCATCAACTCACACGCCGACGTCA
ACGCCGTAGATGACCTGGGCAAGTCCGCCCTGCACTGGGCCGCCGCCGTGAACAATGTGGATGCCGCAGT
TGTGCTCCTGAAGAACGGGGCTAACAAAGATATGCAGAACAACAGGGAGGAGACACCCCTGTTTCTGGCC
GCCCGGGAGGGCAGCTACGAGACCGCCAAGGTGCTGCTGGACCACTTTGCCAACCGGGACATCACGGATC
ATATGGACCGCCTGCCGCGCGACATCGCACAGGAGCGCATGCATCACGACATCGTGAGGCTGCTGGACGA
GTACAACCTGGTGCGCAGCCCGCAGCTGCACGGAGCCCCGCTGGGGGGCACGCCCACCCTGTCGCCCCCG
CTCTGCTCGCCCAACGGCTACCTGGGCAGCCTCAAGCCCGGCGTGCAGGGCAAGAAGGTCCGCAAGCCCA
GCAGCAAAGGCCTGGCCTGTGGAAGCAAGGAGGCCAAGGACCTCAAGGCACGGAGGAAGAAGTCCCAGGA
CGGCAAGGGCTGCCTGCTGGACAGCTCCGGCATGCTCTCGCCCGTGGACTCCCTGGAGTCACCCCATGGC
TACCTGTCAGACGTGGCCTCGCCGCCACTGCTGCCCTCCCCGTTCCAGCAGTCTCCGTCCGTGCCCCTCA
ACCACCTGCCTGGGATGCCCGACACCCACCTGGGCATCGGGCACCTGAACGTGGCGGCCAAGCCCGAGAT
GGCGGCGCTGGGTGGGGGCGGCCGGCTGGCCTTTGAGACTGGCCCACCTCGTCTCTCCCACCTGCCTGTG
GCCTCTGGCACCAGCACCGTCCTGGGCTCCAGCAGCGGAGGGGCCCTGAATTTCACTGTGGGCGGGTCCA
CCAGTTTGAATGGTCAATGCGAGTGGCTGTCCCGGCTGCAGAGCGGCATGGTGCCGAACCAATACAACCC
TCTGCGGGGGAGTGTGGCACCAGGCCCCCTGAGCACACAGGCCCCCTCCCTGCAGCATGGCATGGTAGGC
CCGCTGCACAGTAGCCTTGCTGCCAGCGCCCTGTCCCAGATGATGAGCTACCAGGGCCTGCCCAGCACCC
GGCTGGCCACCCAGCCTCACCTGGTGCAGACCCAGCAGGTGCAGCCACAAAACTTACAGATGCAGCAGCA
GAACCTGCAGCCAGCAAACATCCAGCAGCAGCAAAGCCTGCAGCCGCCACCACCACCACCACAGCCGCAC
CTTGGCGTGAGCTCAGCAGCCAGCGGCCACCTGGGCCGGAGCTTCCTGAGTGGAGAGCCGAGCCAGGCAG
ACGTGCAGCCACTGGGCCCCAGCAGCCTGGCGGTGCACACTATTCTGCCCCAGGAGAGCCCCGCCCTGCC
CACGTCGCTGCCATCCTCGCTGGTCCCACCCGTGACCGCAGCCCAGTTCCTGACGCCCCCCTCGCAGCAC
AGCTACTCCTCGCCTGTGGACAACACCCCCAGCCACCAGCTACAGGTGCCTGAGCACCCCTTCCTCACCC
CGTCCCCTGAGTCCCCTGACCAGTGGTCCAGCTCGTCCCCGCATTCCAACGTCTCCGACTGGTCCGAGGG
CGTCTCCAGCCCTCCCACCAGCATGCAGTCCCAGATCGCCCGCATTCCGGAGGCCTTCAAGGATTACAAG
GACGACGATGACAAGTAAGAATTCGCCAGCACAGTGGTCGACCAATTCCGGTTATTTTCCACCATATTGC
CGTCTTTTGGCAATGTGAGGGCCCGGAAACCTGGCCCTGTCTTCTTGACGAGCATTCCTAGGGGTCTTTC
CCCTCTCGCCAAAGGAATGCAAGGTCTGTTGAATGTCGTGAAGGAAGCAGTTCCTCTGGAAGCTTCTTGA
AGACAAACAACGTCTGTAGCGACCCTTTGCAGGCAGCGGAACCCCCCACCTGGCGACAGGTGCCTCTGCG
GCCAAAAGCCACGTGTATAAGATACACCTGCAAAGGCGGCACAACCCCAGTGCCACGTTGTGAGTTGGAT
AGTTGTGGAAAGAGTCAAATGGCTCTCCTCAAGCGTATTCAACAAGGGGCTGAAGGATGCCCAGAAGGTA
CCCCATTGTATGGGATCTGATCTGGGGCCTCGGTGCACATGCTTTACATGTGTTTAGTCGAGGTTAAAAA
ACGTCTAGGCCCCCCGAACCACGGGGACGTGGTTTTCCTTTGAAAAACACGATGATAATACCATGAAAAA
GCCTGAACTCACCGCGACGTCTGTCGAGAAGTTTCTGATCGAAAAGTTCGACAGCGTCTCCGACCTGATG
CAGCTCTCGGAGGGCGAAGAATCTCGTGCTTTCAGCTTCGATGTAGGAGGGCGTGGATATGTCCTGCGGG
TAAATAGCTGCGCCGATGGTTTCTACAAAGATCGTTATGTTTATCGGCACTTTGCATCGGCCGCGCTCCC
GATTCCGGAAGTGCTTGACATTGGGGAATTTAGCGAGAGCCTGACCTATTGCATCTCCCGCCGTGCACAG
GGTGTCACGTTGCAAGACCTGCCTGAAACCGAACTGCCCGCTGTTCTGCAGCCGGTCGCGGAGGCCATGG
ATGCGATCGCTGCGGCCGATCTTAGCCAGACGAGCGGGTTCGGCCCATTCGGACCGCAAGGAATCGGTCA
ATACACTACATGGCGTGATTTCATATGCGCGATTGCTGATCCCCATGTGTATCACTGGCAAACTGTGATG
GACGACACCGTCAGTGCGTCCGTCGCGCAGGCTCTCGATGAGCTGATGCTTTGGGCCGAGGACTGCCCCG
AAGTCCGGCACCTCGTGCACGCGGATTTCGGCTCCAACAATGTCCTGACGGACAATGGCCGCATAACAGC
GGTCATTGACTGGAGCGAGGCGATGTTCGGGGATTCCCAATACGAGGTCGCCAACATCTTCTTCTGGAGG
CCGTGGTTGGCTTGTATGGAGCAGCAGACGCGCTACTTCGAGCGGAGGCATCCGGAGCTTGCAGGATCGC
CGCGGCTCCGGGCGTATATGCTCCGCATTGGTCTTGACCAACTCTATCAGAGCTTGGTTGACGGCAATTT
CGATGATGCAGCTTGGGCGCAGGGTCGATGCGACGCAATCGTCCGATCCGGAGCCGGGACTGTCGGGCGT
ACACAAATCGCCCGCAGAAGCGCGGCCGTCTGGACCGATGGCTGTGTAGAAGTACTCGCCGATAGTGGAA
ACCGACGCCCCAGCACTCGTCCGAGGGCAAAGGAATAGAGTAGATGCCGACCGGGATCTATCGATAAAAT
AAAAGATTTTATTTAGTCTCCAGAAAAAGGGGGGAATGAAAGACCCCACCTGTAGGTTTGGCAAGCTAGC
TTAAGTAACGCCATTTTGCAAGGCATGGAAAAATACATAACTGAGAATAGAGAAGTTCAGATCAAGGTCA
GGAACAGATGGAACAGCTGAATATGGGCCAAACAGGATATCTGTGGTAAGCAGTTCCTGCCCCGGCTCAG
GGCCAAGAACAGATGGAACAGCTGAATATGGGCCAAACAGGATATCTGTGGTAAGCAGTTCCTGCCCCGG
CTCAGGGCCAAGAACAGATGGTCCCCAGATGCGGTCCAGCCCTCAGCAGTTTCTAGAGAACCATCAGATG
TTTCCAGGGTGCCCCAAGGACCTGAAATGACCCTGTGCCTTATTTGAACTAACCAATCAGTTCGCTTCTC
GCTTCTGTTCGCGCGCTTCTGCTCCCCGAGCTCAATAAAAGAGCCCACAACCCCTCACTCGGGGCGCCAG
TCCTCCGATTGACTGAGTCGCCCGGGTACCCGTGTATCCAATAAACCCTCTTGCAGTTGCATCCGACTTG
TGGTCTCGCTGTTCCTTGGGAGGGTCTCCTCTGAGTGATTGACTACCCGTCAGCGGGGGTCTTTCACATG
CAGCATGTATCAAAATTAATTTGGTTTTTTTTCTTAAGTATTTACATTAAATGGCCATAGTTGCATTAAT
GAATCGGCCAACGCGCGGGGAGAGGCGGTTTGCGTATTGGGCGCTCTTCCGCTTCCTCGCTCACTGACTC
GCTGCGCTCGGTCGTTCGGCTGCGGCGAGCGGTATCAGCTCACTCAAAGGCGGTAATACGGTTATCCACA
GAATCAGGGGATAACGCAGGAAAGAACATGTGAGCAAAAGGCCAGCAAAAGGCCAGGAACCGTAAAAAGG
CCGCGTTGCTGGCGTTTTTCCATAGGCTCCGCCCCCCTGACGAGCATCACAAAAATCGACGCTCAAGTCA
GAGGTGGCGAAACCCGACAGGACTATAAAGATACCAGGCGTTTCCCCCTGGAAGCTCCCTCGTGCGCTCT
CCTGTTCCGACCCTGCCGCTTACCGGATACCTGTCCGCCTTTCTCCCTTCGGGAAGCGTGGCGCTTTCTC
ATAGCTCACGCTGTAGGTATCTCAGTTCGGTGTAGGTCGTTCGCTCCAAGCTGGGCTGTGTGCACGAACC
CCCCGTTCAGCCCGACCGCTGCGCCTTATCCGGTAACTATCGTCTTGAGTCCAACCCGGTAAGACACGAC
TTATCGCCACTGGCAGCAGCCACTGGTAACAGGATTAGCAGAGCGAGGTATGTAGGCGGTGCTACAGAGT
TCTTGAAGTGGTGGCCTAACTACGGCTACACTAGAAGAACAGTATTTGGTATCTGCGCTCTGCTGAAGCC
AGTTACCTTCGGAAAAAGAGTTGGTAGCTCTTGATCCGGCAAACAAACCACCGCTGGTAGCGGTGGTTTT
TTTGTTTGCAAGCAGCAGATTACGCGCAGAAAAAAAGGATCTCAAGAAGATCCTTTGATCTTTTCTACGG
GGTCTGACGCTCAGTGGAACGAAAACTCACGTTAAGGGATTTTGGTCATGAGATTATCAAAAAGGATCTT
CACCTAGATCCTTTTGCGGCCGCAAATCAATCTAAAGTATATATGAGTAAACTTGGTCTGACAGTTACCA
ATGCTTAATCAGTGAGGCACCTATCTCAGCGATCTGTCTATTTCGTTCATCCATAGTTGCCTGACTCCCC
GTCGTGTAGATAACTACGATACGGGAGGGCTTACCATCTGGCCCCAGTGCTGCAATGATACCGCGAGACC
CACGCTCACCGGCTCCAGATTTATCAGCAATAAACCAGCCAGCCGGAAGGGCCGAGCGCAGAAGTGGTCC
TGCAACTTTATCCGCCTCCATCCAGTCTATTAATTGTTGCCGGGAAGCTAGAGTAAGTAGTTCGCCAGTT
AATAGTTTGCGCAACGTTGTTGCCATTGCTACAGGCATCGTGGTGTCACGCTCGTCGTTTGGTATGGCTT
CATTCAGCTCCGGTTCCCAACGATCAAGGCGAGTTACATGATCCCCCATGTTGTGCAAAAAAGCGGTTAG
CTCCTTCGGTCCTCCGATCGTTGTCAGAAGTAAGTTGGCCGCAGTGTTATCACTCATGGTTATGGCAGCA
CTGCATAATTCTCTTACTGTCATGCCATCCGTAAGATGCTTTTCTGTGACTGGTGAGTACTCAACCAAGT
CATTCTGAGAATAGTGTATGCGGCGACCGAGTTGCTCTTGCCCGGCGTCAATACGGGATAATACCGCGCC
ACATAGCAGAACTTTAAAAGTGCTCATCATTGGAAAACGTTCTTCGGGGCGAAAACTCTCAAGGATCTTA
CCGCTGTTGAGATCCAGTTCGATGTAACCCACTCGTGCACCCAACTGATCTTCAGCATCTTTTACTTTCA
CCAGCGTTTCTGGGTGAGCAAAAACAGGAAGGCAAAATGCCGCAAAAAAGGGAATAAGGGCGACACGGAA
ATGTTGAATACTCATACTCTTCCTTTTTCAATATTATTGAAGCATTTATCAGGGTTATTGTCTCATGAGC
GGATACATATTTGAATGTATTTAGAAAAATAAACAAATAGGGGTTCCGCGCACATTTCCCCGAAAAGTGC
CAC
